Addgene plasmid #61018: GA-NES
Purpose: ddGFP A-NES
Depositing lab: Robert Campbell. Publication: Ratiometric biosensors based on dimerization-dependent fluorescent protein exchange. Ding Y, Li J, Enterina JR, Shen Y, Zhang I, Tewson PH, Mo GC, Zhang J, Quinn AM, Hughes TE, Maysinger D, Alford SC, Zhang Y, Campbell RE. Nat Methods. 2015 Jan 26. doi: 10.1038/nmeth.3261. PubMed 25622108.
Backbone
  Vector backbone: pcDNA3.1
  Backbone size w/o insert (bp): 5500
  Total vector size (bp): 6256
  Modifications to backbone: Multi cloning sites has been replaced by a customized sequence, which is compatible to the reading frame of vector pBAD hisB.
  Vector type: Mammalian Expression
  Selectable markers: Neomycin (select with G418)
Growth in bacteria
  Bacterial resistance: Ampicillin, 100 μg/mL
  Growth temperature: 37°C
  Growth strain: DH10B
  Copy number: High Copy
Gene/Insert
  Gene/Insert name: ddGFP A (alt name: dimerization dependent green fluorescent protein (ddGFP) copy A)
  Species: Synthetic; synthetic construct
  Insert size (bp): 756
  GenBank ID: KP030820
  Promoter: CMV
  Tag / fusion protein: NES sequence LALKLAGLDIGS (C terminal on insert); HindIII site (N terminal on insert)
  Cloning method: Restriction Enzyme; 5′ cloning site XhoI (not destroyed); 3′ cloning site HindIII (not destroyed)
  Sequencing primers: 5′ T7 Promoter forward primer; 3′ BGH Reverse primers
Terms and licenses: Academic/Nonprofit Terms; Industry Terms: Not Available to Industry
How to cite: GA-NES was a gift from Robert Campbell (Addgene plasmid # 61018 ; http://n2t.net/addgene:61018 ; RRID:Addgene_61018)
