[The description below was written by a language model from this plasmid's Addgene catalogue record.]
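Description:
GA-NES is a mammalian expression plasmid built on a pcDNA3.1 backbone, about 6.3 kb in total, in which the original multiple cloning site has been replaced by a customized sequence designed to keep the reading frame compatible with the bacterial vector pBAD/HisB, so inserts can be moved between the two systems. It is maintained in E. coli as a high-copy plasmid under ampicillin selection, and it carries a neomycin resistance marker that permits G418 selection of transfected mammalian cells.

The insert, roughly 750 bp and cloned between XhoI and HindIII sites that both remain intact, encodes copy A of the synthetic dimerization-dependent green fluorescent protein (ddGFP A), fused at its C terminus to a short nuclear export signal. Expression is driven by the CMV promoter. The sequencing primers listed (T7 forward and BGH reverse) are consistent with the standard pcDNA3.1 flanking elements, although no feature table is provided to confirm them.

In the dimerization-dependent fluorescent protein system, the A copy contains the chromophore but is only dim by itself, and it brightens substantially when it forms a heterodimer with a non-fluorescent B partner. The export signal keeps this green A copy in the cytoplasm. According to the associated publication, such constructs are components of ratiometric biosensors based on fluorescent protein exchange, where a B partner switches between green and red A copies. A compartment-restricted A copy such as this one lets changes in binding or localization of the B partner be read out as a change in fluorescence colour or distribution. The record does not specify which particular biosensor this plasmid is meant to be paired with.
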