>Addgene plasmid #61018 | GA-NES | addgene partial sequence | sequence record 101687 | CMV-F 5'-CGCAAATGGGCGGTAGGCGTG-3'
CTTACTGGCTTATCGAAATTAATACGACTCACTATAGGGAGACCCAAGCTGGCTAGCGTGCCGCCACCAT
GGCCTCGAGAATGGTGAGCAAGAGCGAGGAGGTCATCAAAGAGTTCATGCGCTTCAAGGTGCGCTTGGAG
GGCTCCATGAACGGCCACGAGTTCGAGATCGAGGGCGAGGGCGAGGGCCGCCCTTACGAGGGCACCCAGA
CCGCCAAGCTGAAGGTGACCAAGGGCGGCCCCCTGCCCTTCGCCTGGGACATCCTGTCCCCCCTGATCAT
GTACGGCTCCAAGATGTACGTGAAGCACCCCGCCGACGTCCCCGATTACATGAAGCTGTCCTTCCCCGAG
GGCTTCAAGTGGGAGCGCGTGATGCACTTCGAGGACGGCGGTCTGGTGACCGCGACACAGGACTCCTCCC
TGCAGGACGGCACGCTGATCTAC
