>Addgene plasmid #61018 | GA-NES | addgene partial sequence | sequence record 101724 | BGH-rev 5'-TAGAAGGCACAGTCGAGG-3'
AGACCTGCTAATTTCAAGGCTAAGGTGCTGCCGGTGCCATGCCCCAGGTGGTGGCGGCCCTCGGAGCGCT
CGTACTGTTCCACGATGGTGTAGTCCTCGTTGTGGGAGGTGATGTCCAGCTTGGTGTCCACGAAGTAGTA
GCCGGGCAGTTGCACGGGCTTCTTGGCCATGTAGATGGTCTTGGACTCCACCAGGTTGAGGCCGCCGTCC
TTCAGCTTCAGGCGCCCCAGGAGCTCGCCCTTCAGCACGCCTTCTTCGGGGTACAGGCGCTCGGTGGCAT
AATCCCAGCCCAAGGTCTTCTTCTGCATTACGGGGCCGTCGGGGGGGAAGTTGGTGCCGCGCATCTTCAC
CTTGTAGATCAGCGTGCCGTCCTGCAGGGAGGAGTCCTGTGTCGCGGTCACCAGACCGCCGTCCTCGAAG
TGCATCACGCGCTCCCACTTGAAGCCCTCGGGGAAGGACAGCTTCATGTAATCGGGGACGTCGGCGGGGT
GCTTCACGTACATCTTGGAGCCGTACATGATCAGGGGGGACAGGATGTCCCAGGCGAAGGGCAGGGGGCC
GCCCTTGGTCACCTTCAGCTTGGCGGTCTGGGTGCCCTCGTAAGGGCGGCCCTCGCCCTCGCCCTCGATC
TCGAACTCGTGGCCGTTCATGGAGCCCTCCAAGCGCACCTTGAAGCGCATGAACTCTTTGATGACCTCCT
CGCTCTTGCTCACCATTCTCGAGGCCATGGTGGCGGCACGCTA
