LOCUS       Exported 6088 bp ds-DNA circular SYN 16-JUN-2022
DEFINITION  ddGFP A-NES.
ACCESSION   .
VERSION     .
KEYWORDS    GA-NES
SOURCE      synthetic DNA construct
  ORGANISM  synthetic DNA construct
REFERENCE   1 (bases 1 to 6088)
  AUTHORS   Ding Y, Li J, Enterina JR, Shen Y, Zhang I, Tewson PH, Mo GC, Zhang
            J, Quinn AM, Hughes TE, Maysinger D, Alford SC, Zhang Y, Campbell RE
  TITLE     Ratiometric biosensors based on dimerization-dependent fluorescent
            protein exchange.
  JOURNAL   Nat Methods. 2015 Jan 26. doi: 10.1038/nmeth.3261.
  PUBMED    25622108
REFERENCE   2 (bases 1 to 6088)
  AUTHORS   .
  TITLE     Direct Submission
  JOURNAL   Exported Jun 16, 2022 from SnapGene Server 1.1.58
            http://www.snapgene.com
FEATURES             Location/Qualifiers
     source          1..6088
                     /organism="synthetic DNA construct"
                     /mol_type="other DNA"
     primer_bind     complement(8..28)
                     /label=pBABE 3'
                     /note="SV40 enhancer, reverse primer for pBABE vectors"
     promoter        13..342
                     /label=SV40 promoter
                     /note="SV40 enhancer and early promoter"
     rep_origin      193..328
                     /label=SV40 ori
                     /note="SV40 origin of replication"
     primer_bind     255..274
                     /label=SV40pro-F
                     /note="SV40 promoter/origin, forward primer"
     CDS             409..1203
                     /codon_start=1
                     /gene="aph(3')-II (or nptII)"
                     /product="aminoglycoside phosphotransferase from Tn5"
                     /label=NeoR/KanR
                     /note="confers resistance to neomycin, kanamycin, and G418
                     (Geneticin(R))"
                     /translation="MIEQDGLHAGSPAAWVERLFGYDWAQQTIGCSDAAVFRLSAQGRP
                     VLFVKTDLSGALNELQDEAARLSWLATTGVPCAAVLDVVTEAGRDWLLLGEVPGQDLLS
                     SHLAPAEKVSIMADAMRRLHTLDPATCPFDHQAKHRIERARTRMEAGLVDQDDLDEEHQ
                     GLAPAELFARLKARMPDGEDLVVTHGDACLPNIMVENGRFSGFIDCGRLGVADRYQDIA
                     LATRDIAEELGGEWADRFLVLYGIAAPDSQRIAFYRLLDEFF"
     primer_bind     complement(463..482)
                     /label=Neo-R
                     /note="Neomycin resistance gene, reverse primer"
     primer_bind     1073..1092
                     /label=Neo-F
                     /note="Neomycin resistance gene, forward primer"
     polyA_signal    1377..1498
                     /label=SV40 poly(A) signal
                     /note="SV40 polyadenylation signal"
     primer_bind     complement(1414..1433)
                     /label=SV40pA-R
                     /note="SV40 polyA, reverse primer"
     primer_bind     1468..1487
                     /label=EBV-rev
                     /note="SV40 polyA terminator, reverse primer"
     primer_bind     complement(1547..1563)
                     /label=M13 rev
                     /note="common sequencing primer, one of multiple similar
                     variants"
     primer_bind     complement(1547..1563)
                     /label=M13 Reverse
                     /note="In lacZ gene. Also called M13-rev"
     primer_bind     complement(1560..1582)
                     /label=M13/pUC Reverse
                     /note="In lacZ gene"
     protein_bind    1571..1587
                     /label=lac operator
                     /bound_moiety="lac repressor encoded by lacI"
                     /note="The lac repressor binds to the lac operator to
                     inhibit transcription in E. coli. This inhibition can be
                     relieved by adding lactose or
                     isopropyl-beta-D-thiogalactopyranoside (IPTG)."
     promoter        complement(1595..1625)
                     /label=lac promoter
                     /note="promoter for the E. coli lac operon"
     protein_bind    1640..1661
                     /label=CAP binding site
                     /bound_moiety="E. coli catabolite activator protein"
                     /note="CAP binding activates transcription in the presence
                     of cAMP."
     primer_bind     complement(1778..1795)
                     /label=L4440
                     /note="L4440 vector, forward primer"
     rep_origin      complement(1949..2537)
                     /direction=LEFT
                     /label=ori
                     /note="high-copy-number ColE1/pMB1/pBR322/pUC origin of
                     replication"
     primer_bind     complement(2029..2048)
                     /label=pBR322ori-F
                     /note="pBR322 origin, forward primer"
     CDS             complement(2708..3568)
                     /codon_start=1
                     /gene="bla"
                     /product="beta-lactamase"
                     /label=AmpR
                     /note="confers resistance to ampicillin, carbenicillin, and
                     related antibiotics"
                     /translation="MSIQHFRVALIPFFAAFCLPVFAHPETLVKVKDAEDQLGARVGYI
                     ELDLNSGKILESFRPEERFPMMSTFKVLLCGAVLSRIDAGQEQLGRRIHYSQNDLVEYS
                     PVTEKHLTDGMTVRELCSAAITMSDNTAANLLLTTIGGPKELTAFLHNMGDHVTRLDRW
                     EPELNEAIPNDERDTTMPVAMATTLRKLLTGELLTLASRQQLIDWMEADKVAGPLLRSA
                     LPAGWFIADKSGAGERGSRGIIAALGPDGKPSRIVVIYTTGSQATMDERNRQIAEIGAS
                     LIKHW"
     primer_bind     3331..3350
                     /label=Amp-R
                     /note="Ampicillin resistance gene, reverse primer"
     promoter        complement(3569..3673)
                     /gene="bla"
                     /label=AmpR promoter
     primer_bind     complement(3748..3767)
                     /label=pRS-marker
                     /note="pRS vectors, use to sequence yeast selectable
                     marker"
     enhancer        3939..4318
                     /label=CMV enhancer
                     /note="human cytomegalovirus immediate early enhancer"
     promoter        4319..4522
                     /label=CMV promoter
                     /note="human cytomegalovirus (CMV) immediate early
                     promoter"
     primer_bind     4473..4493
                     /label=CMV-F
                     /note="Human CMV immediate early promoter, forward primer"
     primer_bind     4567..4586
                     /label=T7
                     /note="T7 promoter, forward primer"
     promoter        4567..4585
                     /label=T7 promoter
                     /note="promoter for bacteriophage T7 RNA polymerase"
     regulatory      4610..4619
                     /regulatory_class="other"
                     /note="vertebrate consensus sequence for strong initiation
                     of translation (Kozak, 1987)"
     primer_bind     complement(4761..4779)
                     /label=mCherry-R
                     /note="mCherry, reverse primer"
     primer_bind     5029..5048
                     /label=mCherry-F
                     /note="mCherry, forward primer"
     primer_bind     5223..5246
                     /label=DsRed1-C
                     /note="DsRed1, forward primer"
     primer_bind     complement(5383..5400)
                     /label=BGH-rev
                     /note="Bovine growth hormone terminator, reverse primer.
                     Also called BGH reverse"
     polyA_signal    5389..5613
                     /label=bGH poly(A) signal
                     /note="bovine growth hormone polyadenylation signal"
     rep_origin      5659..6087
                     /direction=RIGHT
                     /label=f1 ori
                     /note="f1 bacteriophage origin of replication; arrow
                     indicates direction of (+) strand synthesis"
     primer_bind     complement(5746..5765)
                     /label=F1ori-R
                     /note="F1 origin, reverse primer"
     primer_bind     5956..5977
                     /label=F1ori-F
                     /note="F1 origin, forward primer"
ORIGIN
        1 attctgtgga atgtgtgtca gttagggtgt ggaaagtccc caggctcccc agcaggcaga
       61 agtatgcaaa gcatgcatct caattagtca gcaaccaggt gtggaaagtc cccaggctcc
      121 ccagcaggca gaagtatgca aagcatgcat ctcaattagt cagcaaccat agtcccgccc
      181 ctaactccgc ccatcccgcc cctaactccg cccagttccg cccattctcc gccccatggc
      241 tgactaattt tttttattta tgcagaggcc gaggccgcct ctgcctctga gctattccag
      301 aagtagtgag gaggcttttt tggaggccta ggcttttgca aaaagctccc gggagcttgt
      361 atatccattt tcggatctga tcaagagaca ggatgaggat cgtttcgcat gattgaacaa
      421 gatggattgc acgcaggttc tccggccgct tgggtggaga ggctattcgg ctatgactgg
      481 gcacaacaga caatcggctg ctctgatgcc gccgtgttcc ggctgtcagc gcaggggcgc
      541 ccggttcttt ttgtcaagac cgacctgtcc ggtgccctga atgaactgca ggacgaggca
      601 gcgcggctat cgtggctggc cacgacgggc gttccttgcg cagctgtgct cgacgttgtc
      661 actgaagcgg gaagggactg gctgctattg ggcgaagtgc cggggcagga tctcctgtca
      721 tctcaccttg ctcctgccga gaaagtatcc atcatggctg atgcaatgcg gcggctgcat
      781 acgcttgatc cggctacctg cccattcgac caccaagcga aacatcgcat cgagcgagca
      841 cgtactcgga tggaagccgg tcttgtcgat caggatgatc tggacgaaga gcatcagggg
      901 ctcgcgccag ccgaactgtt cgccaggctc aaggcgcgca tgcccgacgg cgaggatctc
      961 gtcgtgaccc atggcgatgc ctgcttgccg aatatcatgg tggaaaatgg ccgcttttct
     1021 ggattcatcg actgtggccg gctgggtgtg gcggaccgct atcaggacat agcgttggct
     1081 acccgtgata ttgctgaaga gcttggcggc gaatgggctg accgcttcct cgtgctttac
     1141 ggtatcgccg ctcccgattc gcagcgcatc gccttctatc gccttcttga cgagttcttc
     1201 tgagcgggac tctggggttc gaaatgaccg accaagcgac gcccaacctg ccatcacgag
     1261 atttcgattc caccgccgcc ttctatgaaa ggttgggctt cggaatcgtt ttccgggacg
     1321 ccggctggat gatcctccag cgcggggatc tcatgctgga gttcttcgcc caccccaact
     1381 tgtttattgc agcttataat ggttacaaat aaagcaatag catcacaaat ttcacaaata
     1441 aagcattttt ttcactgcat tctagttgtg gtttgtccaa actcatcaat gtatcttatc
     1501 atgtctgtat accgtcgacc tctagctaga gcttggcgta atcatggtca tagctgtttc
     1561 ctgtgtgaaa ttgttatccg ctcacaattc cacacaacat acgagccgga agcataaagt
     1621 gtaaagcctg gggtgcctaa tgagtgagct aactcacatt aattgcgttg cgctcactgc
     1681 ccgctttcca gtcgggaaac ctgtcgtgcc agctgcatta atgaatcggc caacgcgcgg
     1741 ggagaggcgg tttgcgtatt gggcgctctt ccgcttcctc gctcactgac tcgctgcgct
     1801 cggtcgttcg gctgcggcga gcggtatcag ctcactcaaa ggcggtaata cggttatcca
     1861 cagaatcagg ggataacgca ggaaagaaca tgtgagcaaa aggccagcaa aaggccagga
     1921 accgtaaaaa ggccgcgttg ctggcgtttt tccataggct ccgcccccct gacgagcatc
     1981 acaaaaatcg acgctcaagt cagaggtggc gaaacccgac aggactataa agataccagg
     2041 cgtttccccc tggaagctcc ctcgtgcgct ctcctgttcc gaccctgccg cttaccggat
     2101 acctgtccgc ctttctccct tcgggaagcg tggcgctttc tcatagctca cgctataggt
     2161 atctcagttc ggtgtaggtc gttcgctcca agctgggctg tgtgcacgaa ccccccgttc
     2221 agcccgaccg ctgcgcctta tccggtaact atcgtcttga gtccaacccg gtaagacacg
     2281 acttatcgcc actggcagca gccactggta acaggattag cagagcgagg tatgtaggcg
     2341 gtgctacaga gttcttgaag tggtggccta actacggcta cactagaaga acagtatttg
     2401 gtatctgcgc tctgctgaag ccagttacct tcggaaaaag agttggtagc tcttgatccg
     2461 gcaaacaaac caccgctggt agcggtggtt tttttgtttg caagcagcag attacgcgca
     2521 gaaaaaaagg atctcaagaa gatcctttga tcttttctac ggggtctgac gctcagtgga
     2581 acgaaaactc acgttaaggg attttggtca tgagattatc aaaaaggatc ttcacctaga
     2641 tccttttaaa ttaaaaatga agttttaaat caatctaaag tatatatgag taaacttggt
     2701 ctgacagtta ccaatgctta atcagtgagg cacctatctc agcgatctgt ctatttcgtt
     2761 catccatagt tgcctgactc cccgtcgtgt agataactac gatacgggag ggcttaccat
     2821 ctggccccag tgctgcaatg ataccgcgag acccacgctc accggctcca gatttatcag
     2881 caataaacca gccagccgga agggccgagc gcagaagtgg tcctgcaact ttatccgcct
     2941 ccatccagtc tattaattgt tgccgggaag ctagagtaag tagttcgcca gttaatagtt
     3001 tgcgcaacgt tgttgccatt gctacaggca tcgtggtgtc acgctcgtcg tttggtatgg
     3061 cttcattcag ctccggttcc caacgatcaa ggcgagttac atgatccccc atgttgtgca
     3121 aaaaagcggt tagctccttc ggtcctccga tcgttgtcag aagtaagttg gccgcagtgt
     3181 tatcactcat ggttatggca gcactgcata attctcttac tgtcatgcca tccgtaagat
     3241 gcttttctgt gactggtgag tactcaacca agtcattctg agaatagtgt atgcggcgac
     3301 cgagttgctc ttgcccggcg tcaatacggg ataataccgc gccacatagc agaactttaa
     3361 aagtgctcat cattggaaaa cgttcttcgg ggcgaaaact ctcaaggatc ttaccgctgt
     3421 tgagatccag ttcgatgtaa cccactcgtg cacccaactg atcttcagca tcttttactt
     3481 tcaccagcgt ttctgggtga gcaaaaacag gaaggcaaaa tgccgcaaaa aagggaataa
     3541 gggcgacacg gaaatgttga atactcatac tcttcctttt tcaatattat tgaagcattt
     3601 atcagggtta ttgtctcatg agcggataca tatttgaatg tatttagaaa aataaacaaa
     3661 taggggttcc gcgcacattt ccccgaaaag tgccacctga cgtcgacgga tcgggagatc
     3721 tcccgatccc ctatggtgca ctctcagtac aatctgctct gatgccgcat agttaagcca
     3781 gtatctgctc cctgcttgtg tgttggaggt cgctgagtag tgcgcgagca aaatttaagc
     3841 tacaacaagg caaggcttga ccgacaattg catgaagaat ctgcttaggg ttaggcgttt
     3901 tgcgctgctt cgcgatgtac gggccagata tacgcgttga cattgattat tgactagtta
     3961 ttaatagtaa tcaattacgg ggtcattagt tcatagccca tatatggagt tccgcgttac
     4021 ataacttacg gtaaatggcc cgcctggctg accgcccaac gacccccgcc cattgacgtc
     4081 aataatgacg tatgttccca tagtaacgcc aatagggact ttccattgac gtcaatgggt
     4141 ggagtattta cggtaaactg cccacttggc agtacatcaa gtgtatcata tgccaagtac
     4201 gccccctatt gacgtcaatg acggtaaatg gcccgcctgg cattatgccc agtacatgac
     4261 cttatgggac tttcctactt ggcagtacat ctacgtatta gtcatcgcta ttaccatggt
     4321 gatgcggttt tggcagtaca tcaatgggcg tggatagcgg tttgactcac ggggatttcc
     4381 aagtctccac cccattgacg tcaatgggag tttgttttgg caccaaaatc aacgggactt
     4441 tccaaaatgt cgtaacaact ccgccccatt gacgcaaatg ggcggtaggc gtgtacggtg
     4501 ggaggtctat ataagcagag ctctctggct aactagagaa cccactgctt actggcttat
     4561 cgaaattaat acgactcact atagggagac ccaagctggc tagcgtgccg ccaccatggc
     4621 ctcgagaatg gtgagcaaga gcgaggaggt catcaaagag ttcatgcgct tcaaggtgcg
     4681 cttggagggc tccatgaacg gccacgagtt cgagatcgag ggcgagggcg agggccgccc
     4741 ttacgagggc acccagaccg ccaagctgaa ggtgaccaag ggcggccccc tgcccttcgc
     4801 ctgggacatc ctgtcccccc tgatcatgta cggctccaag atgtacgtga agcaccccgc
     4861 cgacgtcccc gattacatga agctgtcctt ccccgagggc ttcaagtggg agcgcgtgat
     4921 gcacttcgag gacggcggtc tggtgaccgc gacacaggac tcctccctgc aggacggcac
     4981 gctgatctac aaggtgaaga tgcgcggcac caacttcccc cccgacggcc ccgtaatgca
     5041 gaagaagacc ttgggctggg attatgccac cgagcgcctg taccccgaag aaggcgtgct
     5101 gaagggcgag ctcctggggc gcctgaagct gaaggacggc ggcctcaacc tggtggagtc
     5161 caagaccatc tacatggcca agaagcccgt gcaactgccc ggctactact tcgtggacac
     5221 caagctggac atcacctccc acaacgagga ctacaccatc gtggaacagt acgagcgctc
     5281 cgagggccgc caccacctgg ggcatggcac cggcagcacc ttagccttga aattagcagg
     5341 tcttgatatc gggagctaaa agcttggtaa accgctgatc agcctcgact gtgccttcta
     5401 gttgccagcc atctgttgtt tgcccctccc ccgtgccttc cttgaccctg gaaggtgcca
     5461 ctcccactgt cctttcctaa taaaatgagg aaattgcatc gcattgtctg agtaggtgtc
     5521 attctattct ggggggtggg gtggggcagg acagcaaggg ggaggattgg gaagacaata
     5581 gcaggcatgc tggggatgcg gtgggctcta tggcttctga ggcggaaaga accagctggg
     5641 gctctagggg gtatccccnn nnnnnnnnnn nnnnnnnnnn nnnnnnnnnn nnnnnnnnnn
     5701 nnnnnnnnnn nnnnnnnnnn nnnnnnnnnn nnnnnnnnnn nnnnnnnnnn nnnnnnnnnn
     5761 nnnnnnnnnn nnnnnnnnnn nncnnnnnnn nnnnnnnnnn nnnnnnnnnn nnnnnnnnnn
     5821 nnnnnnnnnn nnnnnnnnnn nnnnnnnnnn nnnnnnnnnn nnnnnnnnnn nnnnannnnn
     5881 nnnnnnnnnn nnnnnnnnnn nnnnnnnnnn nnnnnnnnnn nnnncctttg acgttggagt
     5941 ccacgttctt taatagtgga ctcttgttcc aaactggaac aacactcaac cctatctcgg
     6001 tctattcttt tgatttataa gggattttgc cgatttcggc ctattggtta aaaaatgagc
     6061 tgatttaaca aaaatttaac gcgaatta
//
